>Addgene plasmid #238224 | pET156P ARL3-3xFlag-CFAP36-10His (Sus scrofa) | addgene full sequence | sequence record 477940 | Addgene NGS Result
TTCTTGAAGACGAAAGGGCCTCGTGATACGCCTATTTTTATAGGTTAATGTCATGATAATAATGGTTTCT
TAGACGTCAGGTGGCACTTTTCGGGGAAATGTGCGCGGAACCCCTATTTGTTTATTTTTCTAAATACATT
CAAATATGTATCCGCTCATGAGACAATAACCCTGATAAATGCTTCAATAATATTGAAAAAGGAAGAGTAT
GAGTATTCAACATTTCCGTGTCGCCCTTATTCCCTTTTTTGCGGCATTTTGCCTTCCTGTTTTTGCTCAC
CCAGAAACGCTGGTGAAAGTAAAAGATGCTGAAGATCAGTTGGGTGCACGAGTGGGTTACATCGAACTGG
ATCTCAACAGCGGTAAGATCCTTGAGAGTTTTCGCCCCGAAGAACGTTTTCCAATGATGAGCACTTTTAA
AGTTCTGCTATGTGGCGCGGTATTATCCCGTGTTGACGCCGGGCAAGAGCAACTCGGTCGCCGCATACAC
TATTCTCAGAATGACTTGGTTGAGTACTCACCAGTCACAGAAAAGCATCTTACGGATGGCATGACAGTAA
GAGAATTATGCAGTGCTGCCATAACCATGAGTGATAACACTGCGGCCAACTTACTTCTGACAACGATCGG
AGGACCGAAGGAGCTAACCGCTTTTTTGCACAACATGGGGGATCATGTAACTCGCCTTGATCGTTGGGAA
CCGGAGCTGAATGAAGCCATACCAAACGACGAGCGTGACACCACGATGCCTGCAGCAATGGCAACAACGT
TGCGCAAACTATTAACTGGCGAACTACTTACTCTAGCTTCCCGGCAACAATTAATAGACTGGATGGAGGC
GGATAAAGTTGCAGGACCACTTCTGCGCTCGGCCCTTCCGGCTGGCTGGTTTATTGCTGATAAATCTGGA
GCCGGTGAGCGTGGGTCTCGCGGTATCATTGCAGCACTGGGGCCAGATGGTAAGCCCTCCCGTATCGTAG
TTATCTACACGACGGGGAGTCAGGCAACTATGGATGAACGAAATAGACAGATCGCTGAGATAGGTGCCTC
ACTGATTAAGCATTGGTAACTGTCAGACCAAGTTTACTCATATATACTTTAGATTGATTTAAAACTTCAT
TTTTAATTTAAAAGGATCTAGGTGAAGATCCTTTTTGATAATCTCATGACCAAAATCCCTTAACGTGAGT
TTTCGTTCCACTGAGCGTCAGACCCCGTAGAAAAGATCAAAGGATCTTCTTGAGATCCTTTTTTTCTGCG
CGTAATCTGCTGCTTGCAAACAAAAAAACCACCGCTACCAGCGGTGGTTTGTTTGCCGGATCAAGAGCTA
CCAACTCTTTTTCCGAAGGTAACTGGCTTCAGCAGAGCGCAGATACCAAATACTGTCCTTCTAGTGTAGC
CGTAGTTAGGCCACCACTTCAAGAACTCTGTAGCACCGCCTACATACCTCGCTCTGCTAATCCTGTTACC
AGTGGCTGCTGCCAGTGGCGATAAGTCGTGTCTTACCGGGTTGGACTCAAGACGATAGTTACCGGATAAG
GCGCAGCGGTCGGGCTGAACGGGGGGTTCGTGCACACAGCCCAGCTTGGAGCGAACGACCTACACCGAAC
TGAGATACCTACAGCGTGAGCTATGAGAAAGCGCCACGCTTCCCGAAGGGAGAAAGGCGGACAGGTATCC
GGTAAGCGGCAGGGTCGGAACAGGAGAGCGCACGAGGGAGCTTCCAGGGGGAAACGCCTGGTATCTTTAT
AGTCCTGTCGGGTTTCGCCACCTCTGACTTGAGCGTCGATTTTTGTGATGCTCGTCAGGGGGGCGGAGCC
TATGGAAAAACGCCAGCAACGCGGCCTTTTTACGGTTCCTGGCCTTTTGCTGGCCTTTTGCTCACATGTT
CTTTCCTGCGTTATCCCCTGATTCTGTGGATAACCGTATTACCGCCTTTGAGTGAGCTGATACCGCTCGC
CGCAGCCGAACGACCGAGCGCAGCGAGTCAGTGAGCGAGGAAGCGGAAGAGCGCCTGATGCGGTATTTTC
TCCTTACGCATCTGTGCGGTATTTCACACCGCAATGGTGCACTCTCAGTACAATCTGCTCTGATGCCGCA
TAGTTAAGCCAGTATACACTCCGCTATCGCTACGTGACTGGGTCATGGCTGCGCCCCGACACCCGCCAAC
ACCCGCTGACGCGCCCTGACGGGCTTGTCTGCTCCCGGCATCCGCTTACAGACAAGCTGTGACCGTCTCC
GGGAGCTGCATGTGTCAGAGGTTTTCACCGTCATCACCGAAACGCGCGAGGCAGCTGCGGTAAAGCTCAT
CAGCGTGGTCGTGAAGCGATTCACAGATGTCTGCCTGTTCATCCGCGTCCAGCTCGTTGAGTTTCTCCAG
AAGCGTTAATGTCTGGCTTCTGATAAAGCGGGCCATGTTAAGGGCGGTTTTTTCCTGTTTGGTCACTGAT
GCCTCCGTGTAAGGGGGATTTCTGTTCATGGGGGTAATGATACCGATGAAACGAGAGAGGATGCTCACGA
TACGGGTTACTGATGATGAACATGCCCGGTTACTGGAACGTTGTGAGGGTAAACAACTGGCGGTATGGAT
GCGGCGGGACCAGAGAAAAATCACTCAGGGTCAATGCCAGCGCTTCGTTAATACAGATGTAGGTGTTCCA
CAGGGTAGCCAGCAGCATCCTGCGATGCAGATCCGGAACATAATGGTGCAGGGCGCTGACTTCCGCGTTT
CCAGACTTTACGAAACACGGAAACCGAAGACCATTCATGTTGTTGCTCAGGTCGCAGACGTTTTGCAGCA
GCAGTCGCTTCACGTTCGCTCGCGTATCGGTGATTCATTCTGCTAACCAGTAAGGCAACCCCGCCAGCCT
AGCCGGGTCCTCAACGACAGGAGCACGATCATGCGCACCCGTGGCCAGGACCCAACGCTGCCCGAGATGC
GCCGCGTGCGGCTGCTGGAGATGGCGGACGCGATGGATATGTTCTGCCAAGGGTTGGTTTGCGCATTCAC
AGTTCTCCGCAAGAATTGATTGGCTCCAATTCTTGGAGTGGTGAATCCGTTAGCGAGGTGCCGCCGGCTT
CCATTCAGGTCGAGGTGGCCCGGCTCCATGCACCGCGACGCAACGCGGGGAGGCAGACAAGGTATAGGGC
GGCGCCTACAATCCATGCCAACCCGTTCCATGTGCTCGCCGAGGCGGCATAAATCGCCGTGACGATCAGC
GGTCCAATGATCGAAGTTAGGCTGGTAAGAGCCGCGAGCGATCCTTGAAGCTGTCCCTGATGGTCGTCAT
CTACCTGCCTGGACAGCATGGCCTGCAACGCGGGCATCCCGATGCCGCCGGAAGCGAGAAGAATCATAAT
GGGGAAGGCCATCCAGCCTCGCGTCGCGAACGCCAGCAAGACGTAGCCCAGCGCGTCGGCCGCCATGCCG
GCGATAATGGCCTGCTTCTCGCCGAAACGTTTGGTGGCGGGACCAGTGACGAAGGCTTGAGCGAGGGCGT
GCAAGATTCCGAATACCGCAAGCGACAGGCTGATCATCGTCGCGCTCCAGCGAAAGCGGTCCTCGCCGAA
AATGACCCAGAGCGCTGCCGGCACCTGTCCTACGAGTTGCATGATAAAGAAGACAGTCATAAGTGCGGCG
ACGATAGTCATGCCCCGCGCCCACCGGAAGGAGCTGACTGGGTTGAAGGCTCTCAAGGGCATCGGTCGAG
ATCCCGGTGCCTAATGAGTGAGCTAACTTACATTAATTGCGTTGCGCTCACTGCCCGCTTTCCAGTCGGG
AAACCTGTCGTGCCAGCTGCATTAATGAATCGGCCAACGCGCGGGGAGAGGCGGTTTGCGTATTGGGCGC
CAGGGTGGTTTTTCTTTTCACCAGTGAGACGGGCAACAGCTGATTGCCCTTCACCGCCTGGCCCTGAGAG
AGTTGCAGCAAGCGGTCCACGCTGGTTTGCCCCAGCAGGCGAAAATCCTGTTTGATGGTGGTTAACGGCG
GGATATAACATGAGCTGTCTTCGGTATCGTCGTATCCCACTACCGAGATATCCGCACCAACGCGCAGCCC
GGACTCGGTAATGGCGCGCATTGCGCCCAGCGCCATCTGATCGTTGGCAACCAGCATCGCAGTGGGAACG
ATGCCCTCATTCAGCATTTGCATGGTTTGTTGAAAACCGGACATGGCACTCCAGTCGCCTTCCCGTTCCG
CTATCGGCTGAATTTGATTGCGAGTGAGATATTTATGCCAGCCAGCCAGACGCAGACGCGCCGAGACAGA
ACTTAATGGGCCCGCTAACAGCGCGATTTGCTGGTGACCCAATGCGACCAGATGCTCCACGCCCAGTCGC
GTACCGTCTTCATGGGAGAAAATAATACTGTTGATGGGTGTCTGGTCAGAGACATCAAGAAATAACGCCG
GAACATTAGTGCAGGCAGCTTCCACAGCAATGGCATCCTGGTCATCCAGCGGATAGTTAATGATCAGCCC
ACTGACGCGTTGCGCGAGAAGATTGTGCACCGCCGCTTTACAGGCTTCGACGCCGCTTCGTTCTACCATC
GACACCACCACGCTGGCACCCAGTTGATCGGCGCGAGATTTAATCGCCGCGACAATTTGCGACGGCGCGT
GCAGGGCCAGACTGGAGGTGGCAACGCCAATCAGCAACGACTGTTTGCCCGCCAGTTGTTGTGCCACGCG
GTTGGGAATGTAATTCAGCTCCGCCATCGCCGCTTCCACTTTTTCCCGCGTTTTCGCAGAAACGTGGCTG
GCCTGGTTCACCACGCGGGAAACGGTCTGATAAGAGACACCGGCATACTCTGCGACATCGTATAACGTTA
CTGGTTTCACATTCACCACCCTGAATTGACTCTCTTCCGGGCGCTATCATGCCATACCGCGAAAGGTTTT
GCGCCATTCGATGGTGTCCGGGATCTCGACGCTCTCCCTTATGCGACTCCTGCATTAGGAAGCAGCCCAG
TAGTAGGTTGAGGCCGTTGAGCACCGCCGCCGCAAGGAATGGTGCATGCAAGGAGATGGCGCCCAACAGT
CCCCCGGCCACGGGGCCTGCCACCATACCCACGCCGAAACAAGCGCTCATGAGCCCGAAGTGGCGAGCCC
GATCTTCCCCATCGGTGATGTCGGCGATATAGGCGCCAGCAACCGCACCTGTGGCGCCGGTGATGCCGGC
CACGATGCGTCCGGCGTAGAGGATCGAGATCTCGATCCCGCGAAATTAATACGACTCACTATAGGGGAAT
TGTGAGCGGATAACAATTCCCCTCTAGAAATAATTTTGTTTAACTTTAAGAAGGAGATATACCATGGGCT
TGCTCTCTATTTTGCGCAAATTGAAAAGTGCACCAGACCAGGAGGTGAGAATCCTTCTCCTGGGCTTGGA
TAATGCTGGCAAGACCACTCTTCTGAAGCAGCTGGCATCTGAAGACATCAGCCACATCACACCTACACAG
GGTTTTAACATCAAAAGTGTACAATCACAAGGTTTTAAACTGAATGTATGGGACATTGGTGGACAGAGGA
AAATCAGACCATACTGGAGGAATTATTTTGAAAACACTGATATTCTCATATATGTAATTGACAGCGCAGA
CAGAAAAAGATTTGAAGAGACGGGTCAGGAACTAGCTGAATTACTGGAGGAAGAAAAGCTAAGTTGTGTT
CCAGTGCTTATCTTTGCTAATAAGCAGGATCTGCTCACAGCAGCCCCTGCCTCTGAAATCGCAGAAGGAC
TGAACCTGCACACCATCCGCGACCGAGTCTGGCAGATCCAGTCCTGCTCAGCCCTCACGGGAGAGGGCGT
TCAGGACGGCATGAACTGGGTCTGCAAAAATGTCAACGCAAAGAAGAAAGGATCTGGCTCTGGTTCTGGA
TCTGACTACAAAGACCATGACGGTGATTATAAAGATCATGACATCGATTACAAGGATGACGATGACAAGG
GTTCTGGATCTGGATCTGGCTCTGCTGCAGAAGAGGACGAGGTGGAATGGGTGGTGGAGAGCATTGCGGG
TTTCCTGCGAGGCCCGGACTGGTCCATCCCCATCTTGGACTTTGTGGAGCAGAAATGTGAAGTTTTTGAT
GATGAAGAAGAGAGCAAATTGACCTATACAGAGATTCATCAGGAATACAAAGAACTAGTTGAAAAGCTGT
TAGAAAGTTACCTCAAAGAAATTGGAATTAATGAAGATCAGTTTCAAGAAGCATGCACTTCTCCTCTTGC
AAAGACCCATACCTCACAGGCCATTTTGCAACCTGTGTTGGCAGCAGAAGATTTTACTATCTTTAAAGCG
ATGATGGTCCAGAAAAACATTGAAATGCAGCTGCAAGCCATTCGGATAATTCAAGAAAGAAATGGTGTAT
TACCTGACTGCTTAACAGATGGTTCTGATGTGGTCAGTGACCTTGAACAGGAAGAGATGAAAATCCTGAG
GGAAGTTCTTAGAAAATCAAAAGAGGAATATGACCAGGAGGAAGAAAGGAAGAGAAAAAATCAGTTATCA
GAGGCTAAAACAGAAGAGCCCTCGATGCATGCCAATGAAACTGTAAAAATGAATAATTCCCAAGGGGATG
GTGAACACTTTGCACACCCACCCTCAGAAGTTAAAGTGCATTTTGCTAATCAGTCAGTACAACCTTTGAC
AACAAAGCTGGAAATGTTGCCTGAAACTTCTACCCTCCCGAAAAAAGGCCTGAAGATTCCTGGCTTCGAA
CGTGCAAGCATTGAAGGACCAATAGCAAATTTATCAACACTTGGAACAGAAGAGCTCCGGCAACGAGAAC
ATTATCTAAAGCAGAAGAGAGATAAATTGATGTCCATGAGAAAGGATATGAGGACTAAGCAGATACAAAA
TTTGGAGGAGAAAGGAACACCTGTTGGCGAGTTAGAGGAAATGACAGAGAAACCAGAAATGACAGCAGAG
GAGAAGCAAACATTACTAAAGAGGAGATTGCTTGCAGAGAAACTTAAAGAAGAAGTTATTAATAAGGGAG
GATCTAAGCATCACCATCATCATCACCATCACCACCATGGAGAGTGAGCGGCCGCAGATCCAGATCCGGC
TGCTAACAAAGCCCGAAAGGAAGCTGAGTTGGCTGCTGCCACCGCTGAGCAATAACTAGCATAACCCCTT
GGGGCCTCTAAACGGGTCTTGAGGGGTTTTTTGCTGAAAGGAGGAACTATATCCGGATATCCCGCAAGAG
GCCCGGCAGTACCGGCATAACCAAGCCTATGCCTACAGCATCCAGGGTGACGGTGCCGAGGATGACGATG
AGCGCATTGTTAGATTTCATACACGGTGCCTGACTGCGTTAGCAATTTAACTGTGATAAACTACCGCATT
AAAGCTTATCGATGATAAGCTGTCAAACATGAGAA
Features (pLannotate 1.2.2; 22 found; start..end, strand, type, name):
    104..208     +  promoter       AmpR promoter: bla
    209..1069    +  CDS            AmpR: β-lactamase; bla; confers resistance to ampicillin, carbenicillin, and related antibiotics
   1240..1828    +  rep_origin     ori: high-copy-number ColE1/pMB1/pBR322/pUC origin of replication
   2014..2153    -  misc_feature   bom: basis of mobility region from pBR322
   2255..2446    -  CDS            rop: Rop protein, which maintains plasmids at low copy number; rop
   2463..2843    +  CDS            YPB1_ECOLX: Protein predicted: Swiss-Prot protein existence level 4. From Escherichia coli.
   3085..3709    -  CDS            TcR (fragment): tetracycline efflux protein; tet; confers resistance to tetracycline
   3724..3745    -  protein_bind   CAP binding site: CAP binding activates transcription in the presence of cAMP. E. coli catabolite activator protein
   3758..4840    -  CDS            lacI: lac repressor; lacI; The lac repressor binds to the lac operator to inhibit transcription in E. coli. This inhibition can be relieved by adding lactose or isopropyl-β-D-thiogalactopyranoside (IPTG).
   4841..4918    -  promoter       lacI promoter: lacI
   4926..5205    -  CDS            TcR (fragment): tetracycline efflux protein; tet; confers resistance to tetracycline
   5227..5245    +  promoter       T7 promoter: promoter for bacteriophage T7 RNA polymerase
   5246..5270    +  protein_bind   lac operator: The lac repressor binds to the lac operator to inhibit transcription in E. coli. This inhibition can be relieved by adding lactose or isopropyl-β-D-thiogalactopyranoside (IPTG). lac repressor encoded by lacI
   5285..5307    +  RBS            RBS: efficient ribosome binding site from bacteriophage T7 gene 10 (Olins and Rangwala, 1989)
   5314..5859    +  CDS            ARL3: ARL3_PIG - Experimental evidence at transcript level: Swiss-Prot protein existence level 2. Small GTP-binding protein which cycles between an inactive GDP-bound and an active GTP-bound form, and the rate of cycling is regulated by guanine nucleotide exchange factors (GEF) and GTPase- activating proteins (GAP). Required for normal cytokinesis and cilia signaling. Requires assistance from GTPase-activating proteins (GAPs) like RP2 and PDE6D, in order to cycle between inactive GDP-bound and active GTP-bound forms. Required for targeting proteins to the cilium, including myristoylated NPHP3 and pr
   5884..5949    +  CDS            3xFLAG: three tandem FLAG® epitope tags, followed by an enterokinase cleavage site
   5974..6996    +  CDS            CFAP36: CFA36_HUMAN - Also known as CCDC104. Experimental evidence at protein level: Swiss-Prot protein existence level 1. May act as an effector for ARL3. From Homo sapiens (Human).
   7009..7034    +  CDS            10xHis (fragment): 10xHis affinity tag
   7069..7118    +  CDS            SET1 (fragment): solubility-enhancement tag derived from T7 phage gene 10B
   7126..7173    +  terminator     T7 terminator: transcription terminator for bacteriophage T7 RNA polymerase
   7196..7300    -  CDS            TcR (fragment): tetracycline efflux protein; tet; confers resistance to tetracycline
   7348..7376    -  promoter       tet promoter: E. coli promoter for tetracycline efflux protein gene
