[The description below was written by a language model from this plasmid's Addgene catalogue record and pLannotate feature annotations shown in this document.]
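Description:
pET156P ARL3-3xFlag-CFAP36-10His (Sus scrofa) is a 7,385-nt bacterial expression plasmid built on the pET156P backbone, a pBR322-derived pET-type vector. It is propagated in E. coli through a ColE1/pMB1-family origin accompanied by the bom mobility region and the rop gene, which normally holds such plasmids at a lower copy number; the catalogue entry lists copy number as unknown. Selection is by ampicillin through the bla β-lactamase gene and its own promoter. The annotated tetracycline-resistance fragments and tet promoter are non-functional remnants of the pBR322 tet gene, interrupted by the expression cassette and the lacI gene, so they are not a usable marker.

The payload is a single open reading frame under a T7 promoter with an adjacent lac operator, preceded by the efficient T7 gene 10 ribosome binding site and followed by a T7 terminator. The plasmid-borne lacI supplies repressor, so transcription should be IPTG-inducible in a host that provides T7 RNA polymerase. The fusion encodes porcine ARL3, a small ciliary GTPase, followed by a 3xFLAG epitope (with an enterokinase site) that sits between the two proteins, then CFAP36 (also called CCDC104), a proposed ARL3 effector, and a C-terminal 10xHis tag for metal-affinity purification. The annotation tool matched CFAP36 to the human reference entry, whereas the catalogue describes the fusion as porcine. A short match to a T7 gene 10B-derived tag downstream of the His tag is probably residual vector sequence. The construct is intended for producing the covalently linked ARL3–CFAP36 pair as recombinant protein, and the deposit is associated with work on retrieval of polyubiquitinated proteins from cilia.
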