Addgene plasmid #238224: pET156P ARL3-3xFlag-CFAP36-10His (Sus scrofa)
Purpose: Bacterial expression vector of porcine ARL3-3xFlag-CFAP36 fusion with C-terminal His tag
Depositing lab: Alan Brown. Depositing organization: Harvard Medical School. Publication: A conserved mechanism for the retrieval of polyubiquitinated proteins from cilia. Lange SM, Bennett JA, Eisert RJ, Brown A. Cell. 2025 Nov 13;188(23):6492-6508.e18. doi: 10.1016/j.cell.2025.07.043. Epub 2025 Aug 20. PubMed 40840444.
Backbone
  Vector backbone: pET156P
  Vector type: Bacterial Expression
Growth in bacteria
  Bacterial resistance: Ampicillin, 100 μg/mL
  Growth temperature: 37°C
  Growth strain: DH5alpha
  Copy number: Unknown
Gene/Insert
  Gene/Insert name: ARL3-3xFlag-CFAP36 -10His
Terms and licenses: Academic/Nonprofit Terms; Industry Terms: Not Available to Industry
How to cite: pET156P ARL3-3xFlag-CFAP36-10His (Sus scrofa) was a gift from Alan Brown (Addgene plasmid # 238224 ; http://n2t.net/addgene:238224 ; RRID:Addgene_238224)
